Addgene plasmid #43276: II-ATGC
Depositing lab: Chad Cowan & Kiran Musunuru. Depositing organization: Harvard University. Publication: A TALEN Genome-Editing System for Generating Human Stem Cell-Based Disease Models. Ding Q, Lee YK, Schaefer EA, Peters DT, Veres A, Kim K, Kuperwasser N, Motola DL, Meissner TB, Hendriks WT, Trevisan M, Gupta RM, Moisan A, Banks E, Friesen M, Schinzel RT, Xia F, Tang A, Xia Y, Figueroa E, Wann A, Ahfeldt T, Daheron L, Zhang F, Rubin LL, Peng LF, Chung RT, Musunuru K, Cowan CA. Cell Stem Cell. 2012 Dec 12. pii: S1934-5909(12)00645-5. doi: 10.1016/j.stem.2012.11.011. PubMed 23246482.
Backbone
  Vector backbone: pCRII-TOPO
  Backbone manufacturer: Invitrogen
  Backbone size w/o insert (bp): 3973
  Vector type: Bacterial Cloning
Growth in bacteria
  Bacterial resistance: Ampicillin and Kanamycin, 100 & 50 μg/mL
  Growth temperature: 37°C
  Growth strain: Top10
  Copy number: High Copy
Gene/Insert
  Gene/Insert name: II-ATGC
  Species: Synthetic
  Insert size (bp): 426
  Cloning method: TOPO Cloning
  Sequencing primers: 5′ T7; 3′ M13-rev
Terms and licenses: Academic/Nonprofit Terms; Industry Terms: Not Available to Industry
How to cite: II-ATGC was a gift from Chad Cowan & Kiran Musunuru (Addgene plasmid # 43276 ; http://n2t.net/addgene:43276 ; RRID:Addgene_43276)
