[The description below was written by a language model from this plasmid's Addgene catalogue record.]
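Description:
II-ATGC is a bacterial cloning plasmid built on the commercial pCRII-TOPO backbone (about 4 kb without insert), into which a 426 bp synthetic insert was introduced by TOPO cloning. It is maintained as a high-copy plasmid in E. coli and carries both ampicillin and kanamycin resistance markers, as is standard for this backbone, so either or both antibiotics can be used for selection. No feature table accompanies the record, so individual backbone elements are not itemised. The listed sequencing primers (T7 on the 5′ side and M13 reverse on the 3′ side) show that the insert sits in the usual TOPO cloning site, flanked by those standard priming sites. The plasmid is a storage and propagation vector only. The record gives no indication of a eukaryotic promoter, tag, reporter or expression function.

The record does not describe the content of the insert beyond its name, synthetic origin and size. The plasmid was deposited in connection with a TALEN genome-editing system developed for generating human stem cell-based disease models. In that context, the name plausibly denotes a pre-assembled block of four TALE repeat modules recognising the bases A, T, G and C, occupying the second position in a hierarchical assembly scheme. The 426 bp length is roughly consistent with four TALE repeats of about 100 bp each. This interpretation is an inference from the name, size and associated publication rather than something stated in the catalogue fields. On that reading, II-ATGC would serve as one member of a library of multimer building blocks that are excised and joined to build custom TALE DNA-binding arrays for TALEN construction.
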