>Addgene plasmid #43276 | II-ATGC | depositor partial sequence | sequence record 58541 | II-ATGC sequence 426 bps
CGTCTCGCTTAACCCCAGAGCAGGTCGTGGCAATCGCCTCCAACATTGGCGGGAAACAGGCACTCGAGAC
TGTCCAGCGCCTGCTTCCCGTGCTGTGCCAAGCGCACGGACTCACCCCAGAGCAGGTCGTGGCCATTGCC
TCGAATGGAGGGGGCAAACAGGCGTTGGAAACCGTACAACGATTGCTGCCGGTGCTGTGCCAAGCGCACG
GCCTCACCCCAGAGCAGGTCGTGGCAATCGCGAGCAATAACGGCGGAAAACAGGCTTTGGAAACGGTGCA
GAGGCTCCTTCCAGTGCTGTGCCAAGCGCACGGATTAACCCCAGAGCAGGTCGTGGCGATCGCAAGCCAC
GACGGAGGAAAGCAAGCCTTGGAAACAGTACAGAGGCTGTTGCCTGTGCTGTGCCAAGCGCACGGGCTCA
GAGACG
