>Addgene plasmid #43276 | II-ATGC | addgene partial sequence | sequence record 60617 | M13-F20 5'-TGTAAAACGACGGCCAGT-3'
CCCTCTAGATGCATGCTCGAGCGGCCGCCAGTGTGATGGATATCTGCAGAATTCGCCCTTAGTATCTTTC
CTGTGCCCACGTCTCTGAGCCCGTGCGCTTGGCACAGCACAGGCAACAGCCTCTGTACTGTTTCCAAGGC
TTGCTTTCCTCCGTCGTGGCTTGCGATCGCCACGACCTGCTCTGGGGTTAATCCGTGCGCTTGGCACAGC
ACTGGAAGGAGCCTCTGCACCGTTTCCAAAGCCTGTTTTCCGCCGTTATTGCTCGCGATTGCCACGACCT
GCTCTGGGGTGAGGCCGTGCGCTTGGCACAGCACCGGCAGCAATCGTTGTACGGTTTCCAACGCCTGTTT
GCCCCCTCCATTCGAGGCAATGGCCACGACCTGCTCTGGGGTGAGTCCGTGCGCTTGGCACAGCACGGGA
AGCAGGCGCTGGACAGTCTCGAGTGCCTGTTTCCCGCCAATGTTGGAGGCGATTGCCACGACCTGCTCTG
GGGTTAAGCGAGACGCGCTAGGACGGCATCTATATAAGGGCGAATTCCAGCACACTGGCGGCCGTTACTA
GTGGATCCGAGCTCGGTACCAAGCTTGGCGTAATCATGGTCATAGCTGTTTCCTGTGTGAAATTGTTATC
CGCTCACAATTCCACACAACATACGAGCCGGAAGCATAAAGTGTAAAGCCTGGGGTGCCTAATGAGTGAG
CTAACTCACATTAATTGCGTTGCGCTCACTGCCCGCTTTCCAGTCGGGAAACCTGTCGTGCCAGCTGCAT
TAATGAATCGGCCAACGCGCGGGGAGAGGCGGTTTGCGTATTGGGCGCTCTTCCGCTTCCTCGCTCACTG
ACTCGCTGCGCTCGGTCGT
